Addgene plasmid #98122: CMYA5tnT/pBSSK+
Purpose: CMYA5 (NM_153610, nt 11648 to 12279) T allele (rs10043986) in pBSSK+
Depositing lab: Rita Shiang. Depositing organization: Virginia Commonwealth University.
Backbone
  Vector backbone: pBluescript SK (+)
  Backbone manufacturer: Stratagene
  Backbone size w/o insert (bp): 2958
  Total vector size (bp): 3606
  Vector type: Unspecified
Growth in bacteria
  Bacterial resistance: Ampicillin, 100 μg/mL
  Growth temperature: 37°C
  Growth strain: DH5alpha
  Copy number: High Copy
Gene/Insert
  Gene/Insert name: CMYA5 (alt name: CMYA5 T allele)
  Species: H. sapiens (human)
  Insert size (bp): 644
  Mutation: rs10043986 (NM_153610.4:c.12188C>T)
  GenBank ID: NM_153610
  Entrez Gene: CMYA5 (a.k.a. C5orf10, SPRYD2, TRIM76)
  Cloning method: Unknown
  Sequencing primers: 5′ T7; 3′ T3
Terms and licenses: Academic/Nonprofit Terms; Industry Terms
How to cite: CMYA5tnT/pBSSK+ was a gift from Rita Shiang (Addgene plasmid # 98122 ; http://n2t.net/addgene:98122 ; RRID:Addgene_98122)
