[The description below was written by a language model from this plasmid's Addgene catalogue record and pLannotate feature annotations shown in this document.]
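Description:
CMYA5tnT/pBSSK+ is a small (about 3.6 kb) bacterial cloning plasmid built on the Stratagene phagemid pBluescript SK(+), carrying a fragment of the human CMYA5 (cardiomyopathy-associated 5; also known as C5orf10, SPRYD2 or TRIM76) cDNA. It is maintained in E. coli at high copy through the ColE1/pUC-type origin and selected with ampicillin via the β-lactamase gene and its own promoter. The backbone's f1 origin is also present, allowing single-stranded DNA rescue with helper phage. No eukaryotic promoter, selection marker or viral element is annotated, and the vector type is listed as unspecified.

The insert of roughly 640 bp corresponds to nucleotides 11648 to 12279 of the reference transcript NM_153610 and carries the T allele of the single-nucleotide polymorphism rs10043986 (c.12188C>T). It sits within the pBluescript multiple cloning site, splitting it into two remnants and interrupting the lacZα region, of which only a fragment is annotated alongside the lac promoter, operator and CAP binding site. The CMYA5 fragment is flanked by opposing bacteriophage promoters. It lies in the same orientation as the T7 promoter, so T7 polymerase would yield sense-strand RNA and T3 polymerase the antisense strand, and the same sites serve for sequencing across the insert.

The record does not state the cloning method or a specific application. The "tnT" in the name could hint at in vitro transcription/translation of the variant fragment, but this is not confirmed. The plasmid is best regarded as an allele-specific template or subcloning source for studying this CMYA5 variant.
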