Features (pLannotate 1.2.2; 14 found; start..end, strand, type, name):
    206..794     -  rep_origin     ori: high-copy-number ColE1/pMB1/pBR322/pUC origin of replication
    965..1825    -  CDS            AmpR: β-lactamase; bla; confers resistance to ampicillin, carbenicillin, and related antibiotics
   1826..1930    -  promoter       AmpR promoter: bla
   1983..2411    -  rep_origin     f1 ori (sequence partly withheld): f1 bacteriophage origin of replication; arrow indicates direction of (+) strand synthesis
   2416..2571    -  CDS            lacZα (fragment): LacZα fragment of β-galactosidase; lacZ fragment
   2579..2597    +  promoter       T7 promoter: promoter for bacteriophage T7 RNA polymerase
   2606..2650    -  misc_feature   MCS (fragment): pBluescript multiple cloning site
   2656..3288    +  CDS            CMYA5 (fragment): CMYA5_HUMAN - Also known as C5orf10, DTNBP2, SPRYD2, TRIM76. Experimental evidence at protein level: Swiss-Prot protein existence level 1. May serve as an anchoring protein that mediates the subcellular compartmentation of protein kinase A (PKA) via binding to PRKAR2A (By similarity). May function as a repressor of calcineurin- mediated transcriptional activity. May attenuate calcineurin ability to induce slow-fiber gene program in muscle and may negatively modulate skeletal muscle regeneration (By similarity). Plays a role in the assembly of ryanodine receptor (RYR2) clusters in striated musc
   3296..3358    -  misc_feature   MCS (fragment): pBluescript multiple cloning site
   3371..3389    -  promoter       T3 promoter: promoter for bacteriophage T3 RNA polymerase
   3434..3450    -  protein_bind   lac operator: The lac repressor binds to the lac operator to inhibit transcription in E. coli. This inhibition can be relieved by adding lactose or isopropyl-β-D-thiogalactopyranoside (IPTG). lac repressor encoded by lacI
   3458..3488    -  promoter       lac promoter: promoter for the E. coli lac operon
   3503..3524    -  protein_bind   CAP binding site: CAP binding activates transcription in the presence of cAMP. E. coli catabolite activator protein
   3537..23      -  CDS            lacI (fragment) (across the origin): lac repressor; lacI; The lac repressor binds to the lac operator to inhibit transcription in E. coli. This inhibition can be relieved by adding lactose or isopropyl-β-D-thiogalactopyranoside (IPTG).
>Addgene plasmid #98122 | CMYA5tnT/pBSSK+ | addgene full sequence | sequence record 190534 | Addgene NGS Result
GAGGCGGTTTGCGTATTGGGCGCTCTTCCGCTTCCTCGCTCACTGACTCGCTGCGCTCGGTCGTTCGGCT
GCGGCGAGCGGTATCAGCTCACTCAAAGGCGGTAATACGGTTATCCACAGAATCAGGGGATAACGCAGGA
AAGAACATGTGAGCAAAAGGCCAGCAAAAGGCCAGGAACCGTAAAAAGGCCGCGTTGCTGGCGTTTTTCC
ATAGGCTCCGCCCCCCTGACGAGCATCACAAAAATCGACGCTCAAGTCAGAGGTGGCGAAACCCGACAGG
ACTATAAAGATACCAGGCGTTTCCCCCTGGAAGCTCCCTCGTGCGCTCTCCTGTTCCGACCCTGCCGCTT
ACCGGATACCTGTCCGCCTTTCTCCCTTCGGGAAGCGTGGCGCTTTCTCATAGCTCACGCTGTAGGTATC
TCAGTTCGGTGTAGGTCGTTCGCTCCAAGCTGGGCTGTGTGCACGAACCCCCCGTTCAGCCCGACCGCTG
CGCCTTATCCGGTAACTATCGTCTTGAGTCCAACCCGGTAAGACACGACTTATCGCCACTGGCAGCAGCC
ACTGGTAACAGGATTAGCAGAGCGAGGTATGTAGGCGGTGCTACAGAGTTCTTGAAGTGGTGGCCTAACT
ACGGCTACACTAGAAGAACAGTATTTGGTATCTGCGCTCTGCTGAAGCCAGTTACCTTCGGAAAAAGAGT
TGGTAGCTCTTGATCCGGCAAACAAACCACCGCTGGTAGCGGTGGTTTTTTTGTTTGCAAGCAGCAGATT
ACGCGCAGAAAAAAAGGATCTCAAGAAGATCCTTTGATCTTTTCTACGGGGTCTGACGCTCAGTGGAACG
AAAACTCACGTTAAGGGATTTTGGTCATGAGATTATCAAAAAGGATCTTCACCTAGATCCTTTTAAATTA
AAAATGAAGTTTTAAATCAATCTAAAGTATATATGAGTAAACTTGGTCTGACAGTTACCAATGCTTAATC
AGTGAGGCACCTATCTCAGCGATCTGTCTATTTCGTTCATCCATAGTTGCCTGACTCCCCGTCGTGTAGA
TAACTACGATACGGGAGGGCTTACCATCTGGCCCCAGTGCTGCAATGATACCGCGAGACCCACGCTCACC
GGCTCCAGATTTATCAGCAATAAACCAGCCAGCCGGAAGGGCCGAGCGCAGAAGTGGTCCTGCAACTTTA
TCCGCCTCCATCCAGTCTATTAATTGTTGCCGGGAAGCTAGAGTAAGTAGTTCGCCAGTTAATAGTTTGC
GCAACGTTGTTGCCATTGCTACAGGCATCGTGGTGTCACGCTCGTCGTTTGGTATGGCTTCATTCAGCTC
CGGTTCCCAACGATCAAGGCGAGTTACATGATCCCCCATGTTGTGCAAAAAAGCGGTTAGCTCCTTCGGT
CCTCCGATCGTTGTCAGAAGTAAGTTGGCCGCAGTGTTATCACTCATGGTTATGGCAGCACTGCATAATT
CTCTTACTGTCATGCCATCCGTAAGATGCTTTTCTGTGACTGGTGAGTACTCAACCAAGTCATTCTGAGA
ATAGTGTATGCGGCGACCGAGTTGCTCTTGCCCGGCGTCAATACGGGATAATACCGCGCCACATAGCAGA
ACTTTAAAAGTGCTCATCATTGGAAAACGTTCTTCGGGGCGAAAACTCTCAAGGATCTTACCGCTGTTGA
GATCCAGTTCGATGTAACCCACTCGTGCACCCAACTGATCTTCAGCATCTTTTACTTTCACCAGCGTTTC
TGGGTGAGCAAAAACAGGAAGGCAAAATGCCGCAAAAAAGGGAATAAGGGCGACACGGAAATGTTGAATA
CTCATACTCTTCCTTTTTCAATATTATTGAAGCATTTATCAGGGTTATTGTCTCATGAGCGGATACATAT
TTGAATGTATTTAGAAAAATAAACAAATAGGGGTTCCGCGCACATTTCCCCGAAAAGTGCCACCTAAATT
GTAAGCGTTAATATTTTGTTAAAATTCGCGTTAAATTTTTGTTAAATCAGCTCATTTTTTAACCAATAGG
CCGAAATCGGCAAAATCCCTTATAAATCAAAAGAATAGACCGAGATAGGGT
[37 nt withheld, positions 2082-2118]
AAAGAACGTGGACTCCAACGTCAAAGG
[49 nt withheld, positions 2146-2194]
T
[91 nt withheld, positions 2196-2286]
G
[124 nt withheld, positions 2288-2411]
CCCATTCGCCATTCAGGCTGCGCAACTGTTGGGAAGGGCGATCGGTGCGGGCCTCTTCGCTATTACGCCA
GCTGGCGAAAGGGGGATGTGCTGCAAGGCGATTAAGTTGGGTAACGCCAGGGTTTTCCCAGTCACGACGT
TGTAAAACGACGGCCAGTGAGCGCGCGTAATACGACTCACTATAGGGCGAATTGGGTACCGGGCCCCCCC
TCGAGGTCGACGGTATCGATAAGCTTGATCCATGGGACTCCAGCTGAAAGTTAACCTCCAACCCAATGAT
AACTACTTTTTCTATGTGAGGGCCATCAATGCATTTGGGACAAGTGAACAGAGTGAAGCTGCTCTCATCT
CCACCAGAGGAACCAGATTTCTCTTGTTGAGAGAAACAGCTCATCCTGCTCTACACATTTCCTCAAGTGG
GACAGTGATCAGCTTTGGTGAGAGGAGACGGCTGACGGAAATCCCGTCAGTGCTGGGTGAGGAGCTGCCT
TCCTGTGGCCAGCATTACTGGGAAACCACAGTCACAGACTGCCCAGCATATCGACTCGGCATCTGCTCCA
GCTCGGCTGTGCAGGCAGGTGCCCTAGGACAAGGGGAGACCTCATGGTACATGCACTGCTCTGAGCCACA
GAGATACACATTTTTCTACAGTGGTATTGTGAGTGATGTTCATGTGACTGAGCGTCCAGCCAGAGTGGGC
ATCCTGCTGGACTACAACAACCAGAGACTTATCTTCATCAACGCAGAGAGCGAGCAGTTGCTCTTCATCA
TCAGGCACAGGTTTAATGAGGGTGTCCACCCTGCCTTTGCCCTGGAGAAACCTGGAAAATGTACTTTGCA
CCTGGGGATAGAGCCCCTGGATTCTGTAAGGCACAAGGAATTCAATCGAATTCCTGCAGCCCGGGGGATC
CACTAGTTCTAGAGCGGCCGCCACCGCGGTGGAGCTCCAGCTTTTGTTCCCTTTAGTGAGGGTTAATTGC
GCGCTTGGCGTAATCATGGTCATAGCTGTTTCCTGTGTGAAATTGTTATCCGCTCACAATTCCACACAAC
ATACGAGCCGGAAGCATAAAGTGTAAAGCCTGGGGTGCCTAATGAGTGAGCTAACTCACATTAATTGCGT
TGCGCTCACTGCCCGCTTTCCAGTCGGGAAACCTGTCGTGCCAGCTGCATTAATGAATCGGCCAACGCGC
GGGGA
